>Addgene plasmid #13407 | pFbx15(-332/+114)-Luc | addgene partial sequence | sequence record 19784 | RVprimer3 5'-CTAGCAAAATAGGCTGTCCC-3'
CGATAGGACCGGTCTAGATTGAATTCGCCCTTATTCTTGGTTGTCAACTTGACTATGTCTGGAACGAACT
TCAGGTCAGAATTGGAGGGCTCACCTGTGATCCAGATCTTGAGGCTTAAAAACACAAGTTTCTGATCTGG
ATCTTGGCATGGAGATCTTGAGGCATAGTGGCTATGAAAAGCTTAGCCCCAGGCAAGGTAGTACACGCCT
TTAATTCCGGGAGACTAAGGCAAGGAGATCTCTGAGTTCAAGGTCAGCCTGGAAGAGAACTAATCCCAGA
TCAAGGTGTGGTTGTAACACCTTTAATCTGGGCCCTAACTTCTTTTGGAGACTATATAAGGACATCTTCG
CCTGCTTCCACTTACTTGCCTGTCCAAGATCTGTTGGAATCTGCTTCTACAGAAGACCAGCTGAAACAAA
TAGCTTCGTGGGACTGAGCACAACTACTAGATTCTTGGACTTCCGTTCACAGCTGCCAATTCAATCTAGA
CCGGTACCGAGCTCTTACGCGTGCTAGCCCGGGCTCGAGATCTGCGATCTAAGTAAGCTTGGCATTCCGG
TACTGTTGGTAAAGCCACCATGGAAGACGCCAAAAACATAAAGAAAGGCCCGGCGCCATTCTATCCGCTG
GAAGATGGAACCGCTGGAGAGCAACTGCATAAGGCTATGAAGAGATACGCCCTGGTTCCTGGAACAATTG
CTTTTACAGATGCACATATCGAGGTGGACATCACTTACGCTGAGTACTTCGAAATGTCCGTTCGGTTGGC
AGAAGCTATGAAACGATATGGGCTGAATACAAATCACAGAATCGTCGTATGCAGTGAAAACTCTCTTCAA
TTCTTTATGCCGGTGTTG
