[The description below was written by a language model from this plasmid's Addgene catalogue record.]
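Description:
pFbx15(-332/+114)-Luc is a luciferase reporter plasmid for use in mammalian cells, built on the pGV-BM2 backbone (about 4.8 kb without insert). It is propagated in E. coli as a high-copy plasmid under ampicillin selection. No feature table is available for this entry, so the exact origin of replication, the type of luciferase gene, the polyadenylation signal and any other backbone elements are not stated in the record. No mammalian selection marker is recorded either.

The insert is a 446 bp fragment from the upstream region of the mouse Fbx15 gene, carried without mutations. The name indicates that it spans positions -332 to +114, presumably numbered relative to the transcription start site, so it would include proximal promoter sequence and a short stretch of transcribed sequence. It was cloned by restriction digestion, with the EcoRI site at the 5′ junction retained and the MunI site at the 3′ junction destroyed, as expected when these compatible ends are ligated. Given the construct's name and vector type, the fragment is expected to sit in front of the luciferase coding sequence so that reporter output reflects the transcriptional activity of this Fbx15 region rather than that of a heterologous promoter.

The associated study identified Fbx15 as a target of the pluripotency factor Oct3/4 in embryonic stem cells. The coordinates in the name suggest it may belong to a series of promoter fragments. Constructs of this kind are typically transfected to measure promoter activity, to compare it between cell types such as undifferentiated and differentiated cells, and to map the regulatory elements that respond to particular transcription factors.
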