Addgene plasmid #13407: pFbx15(-332/+114)-Luc
Depositing lab: Shinya Yamanaka. Depositing organization: Kyoto University, Center for iPS Cell Research and Application. Publication: Fbx15 is a novel target of Oct3/4 but is dispensable for embryonic stem cell self-renewal and mouse development. Tokuzawa Y, Kaiho E, Maruyama M, Takahashi K, Mitsui K, Maeda M, Niwa H, Yamanaka S. Mol Cell Biol. 2003 Apr . 23(8):2699-708. 10.1128/MCB.23.8.2699-2708.2003 PubMed 12665572.
Backbone
  Vector backbone: pGV-BM2
  Backbone size w/o insert (bp): 4800
  Vector type: Mammalian Expression, Luciferase
Growth in bacteria
  Bacterial resistance: Ampicillin, 100 μg/mL
  Growth temperature: 37°C
  Growth strain: DH5alpha
  Copy number: High Copy
Gene/Insert
  Gene/Insert name: Upstream region of mouse Fbx15 gene
  Species: M. musculus (mouse)
  Insert size (bp): 446
  Mutation: None
  Cloning method: Restriction Enzyme; 5′ cloning site EcoRI (not destroyed); 3′ cloning site MunI (destroyed during cloning)
  Sequencing primers: 5′ pGV-2U
Terms and licenses: Academic/Nonprofit Terms; Industry Terms: Not Available to Industry
Depositor comments: The sequence of primer pGV-2U is ACT AAC ATA CGC TCT CCA TCA A.
How to cite: pFbx15(-332/+114)-Luc was a gift from Shinya Yamanaka (Addgene plasmid # 13407 ; http://n2t.net/addgene:13407 ; RRID:Addgene_13407)
